Addgene plasmid #231931: pcDNA5-ZNF207_∆Hel_-3xFLAG
Purpose: Vector for generating Flp-In cell lines allowing dox-inducible mammalian expression of ZNF207_∆Hel_-3xFLAG
Depositing lab: Thomas Gonatopoulos-Pournatzis. Depositing organization: National Cancer Institute (NCI). Publication: RNA-coupled CRISPR screens reveal ZNF207 as a regulator of LMNA aberrant splicing in progeria. Behera AK, Kim JJ, Kordale S, Pekovic F, Damodaran AP, Kumari B, Vidak S, Dickson E, Xiao MS, Duncan G, Andresson T, Misteli T, Valkov E, Gonatopoulos-Pournatzis T. Mol Cell. 2026 Jan 8;86(1):41-59.e15. doi: 10.1016/j.molcel.2025.12.003. Epub 2025 Dec 30. PubMed 41475346.
Backbone
  Vector backbone: pcDNA5/FRT/TO
  Vector type: Mammalian Expression
  Selectable markers: Hygromycin, only when integrated into FlpIn FRT site
Growth in bacteria
  Bacterial resistance: Ampicillin, 100 μg/mL
  Growth temperature: 37°C
  Growth strain: DH5alpha
  Copy number: High Copy
Gene/Insert
  Gene/Insert name: ZNF207
  Species: H. sapiens (human)
  Mutation: deletion of Hel
  Entrez Gene: ZNF207 (a.k.a. BuGZ, hBuGZ)
  Promoter: CMV/TO inducible promoter
  Tag / fusion protein: FLAG (C terminal on insert)
  Cloning method: Gateway Cloning
Terms and licenses: Academic/Nonprofit Terms; Industry Terms: Not Available to Industry
Depositor comments: Please visit https://doi.org/10.1101/2025.04.25.648738 for bioRxiv preprint.
How to cite: pcDNA5-ZNF207_∆Hel_-3xFLAG was a gift from Thomas Gonatopoulos-Pournatzis (Addgene plasmid # 231931 ; http://n2t.net/addgene:231931 ; RRID:Addgene_231931)
