[The description below was written by a language model from this plasmid's Addgene catalogue record and pLannotate feature annotations shown in this document.]
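Description:
pcDNA5-ZNF207_∆Hel_-3xFLAG is a 6,681 nt mammalian expression plasmid built on the pcDNA5/FRT/TO backbone. It is designed to generate isogenic Flp-In cell lines with doxycycline-inducible expression of a human ZNF207 (BuGZ) deletion mutant. It is maintained in E. coli through a high-copy ColE1/pUC-type origin and an ampicillin resistance (β-lactamase) gene. The annotation also picks up short fragments of f1 ori, lac regulatory sequences, lacI, the SV40 promoter and a bleomycin-binding protein gene; these partial matches look like backbone remnants rather than functional units.

The expression cassette uses the CMV enhancer and promoter followed by tandem tet operator sites (annotated here as PLtetO-1 and TRE3GV fragments), forming the CMV/TO promoter. In host cells that express the Tet repressor, transcription is blocked until tetracycline or doxycycline is added. The ZNF207 coding sequence was introduced by Gateway cloning and is flanked by attB1 and attB2 sites. It carries a deletion of the region called "Hel", whose boundaries the record does not define. Downstream of attB2 lies a C-terminal 3xFLAG tag, only partly detected by the annotation, for detection or immunoprecipitation, followed by the bGH polyadenylation signal.

After the cassette, an FRT site directly precedes a hygromycin resistance gene with an SV40 poly(A) signal. This gene has no functional promoter in the plasmid, so hygromycin resistance arises only when Flp recombinase integrates the plasmid at the genomic FRT site of a Flp-In host line, where a resident promoter drives it. Selection therefore favours correctly targeted integrants. The associated publication examines ZNF207 as a regulator of aberrant LMNA splicing in progeria, which suggests the mutant is used to test the contribution of the deleted region to ZNF207 function.
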