Features (pLannotate 1.2.2; 25 found; start..end, strand, type, name):
    270..395     +  CDS            ble (fragment): BLE_KLEPN - Experimental evidence at protein level: Swiss-Prot protein existence level 1. Binding protein with a strong affinity to the bleomycin family of antibiotics. Binds to CL990; an antimitotic-antibiotic compound. From Klebsiella pneumoniae.
    390..511     +  polyA_signal   SV40 poly(A) signal: SV40 polyadenylation signal
    584..600     -  protein_bind   lac operator: The lac repressor binds to the lac operator to inhibit transcription in E. coli. This inhibition can be relieved by adding lactose or isopropyl-β-D-thiogalactopyranoside (IPTG). lac repressor encoded by lacI
    608..638     -  promoter       lac promoter: promoter for the E. coli lac operon
    653..674     -  protein_bind   CAP binding site: CAP binding activates transcription in the presence of cAMP. E. coli catabolite activator protein
    687..779     -  CDS            lacI (fragment): lac repressor; lacI; The lac repressor binds to the lac operator to inhibit transcription in E. coli. This inhibition can be relieved by adding lactose or isopropyl-β-D-thiogalactopyranoside (IPTG).
    962..1550    -  rep_origin     ori: high-copy-number ColE1/pMB1/pBR322/pUC origin of replication
   1721..2581    -  CDS            AmpR: β-lactamase; bla; confers resistance to ampicillin, carbenicillin, and related antibiotics
   2582..2686    -  promoter       AmpR promoter: bla
   2745..2797    -  misc_feature   bom (fragment): basis of mobility region from pBR322
   2952..3331    +  enhancer       CMV enhancer: human cytomegalovirus immediate early enhancer
   3332..3535    +  promoter       CMV promoter: human cytomegalovirus (CMV) immediate early promoter
   3537..3556    +  promoter       PLtetO-1 promoter (fragment): modified phage lambda PL promoter with tet operator sites (Lutz and Bujard, 1997)
   3558..3577    +  promoter       PLtetO-1 promoter (fragment): modified phage lambda PL promoter with tet operator sites (Lutz and Bujard, 1997)
   3585..3618    +  promoter       TRE3GV promoter (fragment): 3rd-generation Tet-responsive promoter that can be activated by binding of Tet-On® 3G, optimized for retroviral and lentiviral vectors
   3753..3777    +  protein_bind   attB1: mutant version of attB; recombination site for the Gateway® BP reaction BP Clonase™
   3780..5177    +  CDS            ZNF207: ZN207_HUMAN - Also known as BUGZ From Homo sapiens (Human).
   5179..5203    -  protein_bind   attB2: mutant version of attB; recombination site for the Gateway® BP reaction BP Clonase™
   5207..5234    +  misc_feature   MCS (fragment): pBluescript multiple cloning site
   5289..5309    +  CDS            FLAG (fragment): FLAG® epitope tag, followed by an enterokinase cleavage site
   5356..5580    +  polyA_signal   bGH poly(A) signal: bovine growth hormone polyadenylation signal
   5584..5605    +  promoter       SV40 promoter (fragment): SV40 enhancer and early promoter
   5626..5859    +  rep_origin     f1 ori (fragment) (sequence partly withheld): f1 bacteriophage origin of replication; arrow indicates direction of (+) strand synthesis
   5864..5911    +  protein_bind   FRT: FLP-mediated recombination occurs in the 8-bp core sequence TCTAGAAA (Turan and Bode, 2011). FLP recombinase from the Saccharomyces cerevisiae 2μ plasmid
   5919..260     +  CDS            HygR (across the origin): aminoglycoside phosphotransferase from E. coli; aph(4)-Ia; confers resistance to hygromycin
>Addgene plasmid #231931 | pcDNA5-ZNF207_∆Hel_-3xFLAG | addgene full sequence | sequence record 462129 | Addgene NGS Result
TTGCAGGATCGCCGCGGCTCCGGGCGTATATGCTCCGCATTGGTCTTGACCAACTCTATCAGAGCTTGGT
TGACGGCAATTTCGATGATGCAGCTTGGGCGCAGGGTCGATGCGACGCAATCGTCCGATCCGGAGCCGGG
ACTGTCGGGCGTACACAAATCGCCCGCAGAAGCGCGGCCGTCTGGACCGATGGCTGTGTAGAAGTACTCG
CCGATAGTGGAAACCGACGCCCCAGCACTCGTCCGAGGGCAAAGGAATAGCACGTACTACGAGATTTCGA
TTCCACCGCCGCCTTCTATGAAAGGTTGGGCTTCGGAATCGTTTTCCGGGACGCCGGCTGGATGATCCTC
CAGCGCGGGGATCTCATGCTGGAGTTCTTCGCCCACCCCAACTTGTTTATTGCAGCTTATAATGGTTACA
AATAAAGCAATAGCATCACAAATTTCACAAATAAAGCATTTTTTTCACTGCATTCTAGTTGTGGTTTGTC
CAAACTCATCAATGTATCTTATCATGTCTGTATACCGTCGACCTCTAGCTAGAGCTTGGCGTAATCATGG
TCATAGCTGTTTCCTGTGTGAAATTGTTATCCGCTCACAATTCCACACAACATACGAGCCGGAAGCATAA
AGTGTAAAGCCTGGGGTGCCTAATGAGTGAGCTAACTCACATTAATTGCGTTGCGCTCACTGCCCGCTTT
CCAGTCGGGAAACCTGTCGTGCCAGCTGCATTAATGAATCGGCCAACGCGCGGGGAGAGGCGGTTTGCGT
ATTGGGCGCTCTTCCGCTTCCTCGCTCACTGACTCGCTGCGCTCGGTCGTTCGGCTGCGGCGAGCGGTAT
CAGCTCACTCAAAGGCGGTAATACGGTTATCCACAGAATCAGGGGATAACGCAGGAAAGAACATGTGAGC
AAAAGGCCAGCAAAAGGCCAGGAACCGTAAAAAGGCCGCGTTGCTGGCGTTTTTCCATAGGCTCCGCCCC
CCTGACGAGCATCACAAAAATCGACGCTCAAGTCAGAGGTGGCGAAACCCGACAGGACTATAAAGATACC
AGGCGTTTCCCCCTGGAAGCTCCCTCGTGCGCTCTCCTGTTCCGACCCTGCCGCTTACCGGATACCTGTC
CGCCTTTCTCCCTTCGGGAAGCGTGGCGCTTTCTCATAGCTCACGCTGTAGGTATCTCAGTTCGGTGTAG
GTCGTTCGCTCCAAGCTGGGCTGTGTGCACGAACCCCCCGTTCAGCCCGACCGCTGCGCCTTATCCGGTA
ACTATCGTCTTGAGTCCAACCCGGTAAGACACGACTTATCGCCACTGGCAGCAGCCACTGGTAACAGGAT
TAGCAGAGCGAGGTATGTAGGCGGTGCTACAGAGTTCTTGAAGTGGTGGCCTAACTACGGCTACACTAGA
AGAACAGTATTTGGTATCTGCGCTCTGCTGAAGCCAGTTACCTTCGGAAAAAGAGTTGGTAGCTCTTGAT
CCGGCAAACAAACCACCGCTGGTAGCGGTGGTTTTTTTGTTTGCAAGCAGCAGATTACGCGCAGAAAAAA
AGGATCTCAAGAAGATCCTTTGATCTTTTCTACGGGGTCTGACGCTCAGTGGAACGAAAACTCACGTTAA
GGGATTTTGGTCATGAGATTATCAAAAAGGATCTTCACCTAGATCCTTTTAAATTAAAAATGAAGTTTTA
AATCAATCTAAAGTATATATGAGTAAACTTGGTCTGACAGTTACCAATGCTTAATCAGTGAGGCACCTAT
CTCAGCGATCTGTCTATTTCGTTCATCCATAGTTGCCTGACTCCCCGTCGTGTAGATAACTACGATACGG
GAGGGCTTACCATCTGGCCCCAGTGCTGCAATGATACCGCGAGACCCACGCTCACCGGCTCCAGATTTAT
CAGCAATAAACCAGCCAGCCGGAAGGGCCGAGCGCAGAAGTGGTCCTGCAACTTTATCCGCCTCCATCCA
GTCTATTAATTGTTGCCGGGAAGCTAGAGTAAGTAGTTCGCCAGTTAATAGTTTGCGCAACGTTGTTGCC
ATTGCTACAGGCATCGTGGTGTCACGCTCGTCGTTTGGTATGGCTTCATTCAGCTCCGGTTCCCAACGAT
CAAGGCGAGTTACATGATCCCCCATGTTGTGCAAAAAAGCGGTTAGCTCCTTCGGTCCTCCGATCGTTGT
CAGAAGTAAGTTGGCCGCAGTGTTATCACTCATGGTTATGGCAGCACTGCATAATTCTCTTACTGTCATG
CCATCCGTAAGATGCTTTTCTGTGACTGGTGAGTACTCAACCAAGTCATTCTGAGAATAGTGTATGCGGC
GACCGAGTTGCTCTTGCCCGGCGTCAATACGGGATAATACCGCGCCACATAGCAGAACTTTAAAAGTGCT
CATCATTGGAAAACGTTCTTCGGGGCGAAAACTCTCAAGGATCTTACCGCTGTTGAGATCCAGTTCGATG
TAACCCACTCGTGCACCCAACTGATCTTCAGCATCTTTTACTTTCACCAGCGTTTCTGGGTGAGCAAAAA
CAGGAAGGCAAAATGCCGCAAAAAAGGGAATAAGGGCGACACGGAAATGTTGAATACTCATACTCTTCCT
TTTTCAATATTATTGAAGCATTTATCAGGGTTATTGTCTCATGAGCGGATACATATTTGAATGTATTTAG
AAAAATAAACAAATAGGGGTTCCGCGCACATTTCCCCGAAAAGTGCCACCTGACGTCGACGGATCGGGAG
ATCTCCCGATCCCCTATGGTGCACTCTCAGTACAATCTGCTCTGATGCCGCATAGTTAAGCCAGTATCTG
CTCCCTGCTTGTGTGTTGGAGGTCGCTGAGTAGTGCGCGAGCAAAATTTAAGCTACAACAAGGCAAGGCT
TGACCGACAATTGCATGAAGAATCTGCTTAGGGTTAGGCGTTTTGCGCTGCTTCGCGATGTACGGGCCAG
ATATACGCGTTGACATTGATTATTGACTAGTTATTAATAGTAATCAATTACGGGGTCATTAGTTCATAGC
CCATATATGGAGTTCCGCGTTACATAACTTACGGTAAATGGCCCGCCTGGCTGACCGCCCAACGACCCCC
GCCCATTGACGTCAATAATGACGTATGTTCCCATAGTAACGCCAATAGGGACTTTCCATTGACGTCAATG
GGTGGAGTATTTACGGTAAACTGCCCACTTGGCAGTACATCAAGTGTATCATATGCCAAGTACGCCCCCT
ATTGACGTCAATGACGGTAAATGGCCCGCCTGGCATTATGCCCAGTACATGACCTTATGGGACTTTCCTA
CTTGGCAGTACATCTACGTATTAGTCATCGCTATTACCATGGTGATGCGGTTTTGGCAGTACATCAATGG
GCGTGGATAGCGGTTTGACTCACGGGGATTTCCAAGTCTCCACCCCATTGACGTCAATGGGAGTTTGTTT
TGGCACCAAAATCAACGGGACTTTCCAAAATGTCGTAACAACTCCGCCCCATTGACGCAAATGGGCGGTA
GGCGTGTACGGTGGGAGGTCTATATAAGCAGAGCTCTCCCTATCAGTGATAGAGATCTCCCTATCAGTGA
TAGAGATCGTCGACGAGCTCGTTTAGTGAACCGTCAGATCGCCTGGAGACGCCATCCACGCTGTTTTGAC
CTCCATAGAAGACACCGGGACCGATCCAGCCTCCGGACTCTAGCGTTTAAACTTAAGCTTGGTACCGAGC
TCGGATCCACTAGTCCAGTGTGGTGGAATTCTGCAGATATCAACAAGTTTGTACAAAAAAGCAGGCTTCA
TGGGTCGCAAGAAGAAGAAGCAGCTGAAGCCGTGGTGCTGGTATTGTAATAGAGATTTTGATGATGAGAA
GATCCTTATTCAGCACCAAAAAGCAAAGCATTTTAAATGCCATATATGTCACAAGAAATTGTATACAGGA
CCTGGCTTAGCTATTCATTGCATGCAGGTACATAAAGAAACAATAGATGCCGTACCAAATGCAATACCTG
GAAGAACAGACATAGAGTTGGAAATATATGGTATGGAAGGTATTGATGAATATGATGATGACGACTCTGC
AGCCTCAACTTCATTTCAGCCACAGCCTGTTCAACCTCAGCAAGGTTATATTCCTCCAATGGCACAGCCA
GGACTGCCACCAGTACCAGGAGCACCAGGAATGCCTCCAGGCATACCTCCATTAATGCCAGGTGTTCCTC
CTCTGATGCCAGGAATGCCACCAGTTATGCCAGGCATGCCACCTGGATTGCATCATCAGAGAAAATACAC
CCAGTCATTTTGCGGTGAAAACATAATGATGCCAATGGGTGGAATGATGCCACCTGGACCAGGAATACCA
CCTCTGATGCCTGGAATGCCACCAGGTATGCCCCCACCTGTTCCACGTCCTGGAATTCCTCCAATGACTC
AAGCACAGGCTGTTTCAGCGCCAGGTATTCTTAATAGACCACCTGCACCAACAGCAACTGTACCTGCCCC
ACAGCCTCCAGTTACTAAGCCTCTTTTCCCCAGTGCTGGACAGATGGGGACACCTGTCACAAGCTCAAGT
ACAGCTTCATCCAATTCAGAAAGTCTGTCTGCATCTTCTAAAGCTCTGTTTCCTAGCACAGCACAAGCTC
AGGCAGCTGTCCAAGGACCTGTTGGTACAGATTTCAAACCCTTAAATAGTACCCCTGCAACAACTACAGA
ACCCCCAAAGCCTACATTCCCTGCTTATACACAGTCTACAGCTTCAACAACTAGTACAACAAATAGTACT
GCAGCTAAACCAGCGGCTTCAATAACAAGTAAGCCTGCTACACTTACAACTACATCCGCCACATCAAAGT
TGATCCATCCAGATGAGGATATATCCCTGGAAGAGAGAAGGGCACAGTTACCTAAGTATCAACGTAATCT
TCCTCGGCCAGGACAGGCCCCCATCGGTAATCCACCAGTTGGACCAATTGGAGGTATGATGCCACCACAG
CCAGGCATCCCACAGCAACAAGGAATGAGACCCCCAATGCCACCTCATGGTCAGTATGGTGGTCATCATC
AAGGCATGCCAGGATACCTTCCTGGTGCTATGCCCCCGTATGGGCAGGGACCGCCAATGGTGCCCCCTTA
CCAGGGTGGGCCTCCTCGACCTCCGATGGGAATGAGACCTCCTGTAATGTCGCAAGGTGGCCGTTACAAC
CCAGCTTTCTTGTACAAAGTGGTGATGGGCTGCAGGAATTCGATATCAAGCTTAGGTGGAATGGACTACA
AGGACCACGACGGTGACTACAAGGACCACGACATCGACTACAAGGACGACGACGACAAGTAGCTCGAGTC
TAGAGGGCCCGTTTAAACCCGCTGATCAGCCTCGACTGTGCCTTCTAGTTGCCAGCCATCTGTTGTTTGC
CCCTCCCCCGTGCCTTCCTTGACCCTGGAAGGTGCCACTCCCACTGTCCTTTCCTAATAAAATGAGGAAA
TTGCATCGCATTGTCTGAGTAGGTGTCATTCTATTCTGGGGGGTGGGGTGGGGCAGGACAGCAAGGGGGA
GGATTGGGAAGACAATAGCAGGCATGCTGGGGATGCGGTGGGCTCTATGGCTTCTGAGGCGGAAAGAACC
AGCTGGGGCTCTAGGGGGTATCCCC
[124 nt withheld, positions 5626-5749]
C
[91 nt withheld, positions 5751-5841]
AGGGTGATGGTTCACGTACCTAGAAGTTCCTATTCCGAAGTTCCTATTCTCTAGAAAGTATAGGAACTTC
CTTGGCCAAAAAGCCTGAACTCACCGCGACGTCTGTCGAGAAGTTTCTGATCGAAAAGTTCGACAGCGTC
TCCGACCTGATGCAGCTCTCGGAGGGCGAAGAATCTCGTGCTTTCAGCTTCGATGTAGGAGGGCGTGGAT
ATGTCCTGCGGGTAAATAGCTGCGCCGATGGTTTCTACAAAGATCGTTATGTTTATCGGCACTTTGCATC
GGCCGCGCTCCCGATTCCGGAAGTGCTTGACATTGGGGAATTCAGCGAGAGCCTGACCTATTGCATCTCC
CGCCGTGCACAGGGTGTCACGTTGCAAGACCTGCCTGAAACCGAACTGCCCGCTGTTCTGCAGCCGGTCG
CGGAGGCCATGGATGCGATCGCTGCGGCCGATCTTAGCCAGACGAGCGGGTTCGGCCCATTCGGACCGCA
AGGAATCGGTCAATACACTACATGGCGTGATTTCATATGCGCGATTGCTGATCCCCATGTGTATCACTGG
CAAACTGTGATGGACGACACCGTCAGTGCGTCCGTCGCGCAGGCTCTCGATGAGCTGATGCTTTGGGCCG
AGGACTGCCCCGAAGTCCGGCACCTCGTGCACGCGGATTTCGGCTCCAACAATGTCCTGACGGACAATGG
CCGCATAACAGCGGTCATTGACTGGAGCGAGGCGATGTTCGGGGATTCCCAATACGAGGTCGCCAACATC
TTCTTCTGGAGGCCGTGGTTGGCTTGTATGGAGCAGCAGACGCGCTACTTCGAGCGGAGGCATCCGGAGC
